>Addgene plasmid #161149 | pDONR221-SLC25A47_STOP | addgene full sequence | sequence record 335512 | Addgene NGS Result
CAAATAATGATTTTATTTTGACTGATAGTGACCTGTTCGTTGCAACACATTGATGAGCAATGCTTTTTTA
TAATGCCAACTTTGTACAAAAAAGCAGGCTCCACCATGGACTTCGTGGCAGGAGCAATCGGAGGCGTGTG
CGGCGTGGCCGTGGGCTACCCCCTGGATACCGTGAAGGTGAGGATCCAGACCGAGCCTAAGTATACAGGC
ATCTGGCACTGCGTGCGGGACACATACCACCGGGAGAGAGTGTGGGGCTTCTATAGAGGACTGTCCCTGC
CCGTGTGCACCGTGTCCCTGGTGAGCTCCGTGTCTTTTGGCACATACCGCCACTGCCTGGCCCACATCTG
TAGGCTGCGCTATGGCAACCCAGACGCCAAGCCCACCAAGGCCGATATCACACTGAGCGGATGTGCATCC
GGACTGGTGAGGGTGTTTCTGACCTCTCCCACAGAGGTGGCCAAGGTGCGCCTGCAGACCCAGACACAGG
CCCAGAAGCAGCAGCGGAGACTGTCCGCCTCTGGACCTCTGGCAGTGCCACCTATGTGCCCAGTGCCACC
AGCATGTCCTGAGCCAAAGTACAGGGGACCTCTGCACTGCCTGGCAACCGTGGCAAGAGAGGAGGGACTG
TGCGGACTGTATAAGGGATCTAGCGCCCTGGTGCTGAGGGACGGACACAGCTTCGCCACATACTTTCTGT
CCTATGCCGTGCTGTGCGAGTGGCTGTCTCCTGCAGGACACAGCAGACCAGATGTGCCTGGCGTGCTGGT
GGCAGGAGGATGTGCAGGCGTGCTGGCCTGGGCCGTGGCCACCCCAATGGACGTGATCAAGTCTAGGCTG
CAGGCCGATGGACAGGGACAGAGGCGCTACAGGGGACTGCTGCACTGCATGGTGACAAGCGTGAGGGAGG
AGGGACCACGCGTGCTGTTCAAGGGCCTGGTGCTGAACTGCTGTCGGGCCTTCCCCGTGAATATGGTGGT
GTTTGTGGCATATGAGGCCGTGCTGAGGCTGGCAAGAGGCCTGCTGACCTAAGACCCAGCTTTCTTGTAC
AAAGTTGGCATTATAAGAAAGCATTGCTTATCAATTTGTTGCAACGAACAGGTCACTATCAGTCAAAATA
AAATCATTATTTGCCATCCAGCTGATATCCCCTATAGTGAGTCGTATTACATGGTCATAGCTGTTTCCTG
GCAGCTCTGGCCCGTGTCTCAAAATCTCTGATGTTACATTGCACAAGATAAAAATATATCATCATGAACA
ATAAAACTGTCTGCTTACATAAACAGTAATACAAGGGGTGTTATGAGCCATATTCAACGGGAAACGTCGA
GGCCGCGATTAAATTCCAACATGGATGCTGATTTATATGGGTATAAATGGGCTCGCGATAATGTCGGGCA
ATCAGGTGCGACAATCTATCGCTTGTATGGGAAGCCCGATGCGCCAGAGTTGTTTCTGAAACATGGCAAA
GGTAGCGTTGCCAATGATGTTACAGATGAGATGGTCAGACTAAACTGGCTGACGGAATTTATGCCTCTTC
CGACCATCAAGCATTTTATCCGTACTCCTGATGATGCATGGTTACTCACCACTGCGATCCCCGGAAAAAC
AGCATTCCAGGTATTAGAAGAATATCCTGATTCAGGTGAAAATATTGTTGATGCGCTGGCAGTGTTCCTG
CGCCGGTTGCATTCGATTCCTGTTTGTAATTGTCCTTTTAACAGCGATCGCGTATTTCGTCTCGCTCAGG
CGCAATCACGAATGAATAACGGTTTGGTTGATGCGAGTGATTTTGATGACGAGCGTAATGGCTGGCCTGT
TGAACAAGTCTGGAAAGAAATGCATAAACTTTTGCCATTCTCACCGGATTCAGTCGTCACTCATGGTGAT
TTCTCACTTGATAACCTTATTTTTGACGAGGGGAAATTAATAGGTTGTATTGATGTTGGACGAGTCGGAA
TCGCAGACCGATACCAGGATCTTGCCATCCTATGGAACTGCCTCGGTGAGTTTTCTCCTTCATTACAGAA
ACGGCTTTTTCAAAAATATGGTATTGATAATCCTGATATGAATAAATTGCAGTTTCATTTGATGCTCGAT
GAGTTTTTCTAATCAGAATTGGTTAATTGGTTGTAACACTGGCAGAGCATTACGCTGACTTGACGGGACG
GCGCAAGCTCATGACCAAAATCCCTTAACGTGAGTTACGCGTCGTTCCACTGAGCGTCAGACCCCGTAGA
AAAGATCAAAGGATCTTCTTGAGATCCTTTTTTTCTGCGCGTAATCTGCTGCTTGCAAACAAAAAAACCA
CCGCTACCAGCGGTGGTTTGTTTGCCGGATCAAGAGCTACCAACTCTTTTTCCGAAGGTAACTGGCTTCA
GCAGAGCGCAGATACCAAATACTGTTCTTCTAGTGTAGCCGTAGTTAGGCCACCACTTCAAGAACTCTGT
AGCACCGCCTACATACCTCGCTCTGCTAATCCTGTTACCAGTGGCTGCTGCCAGTGGCGATAAGTCGTGT
CTTACCGGGTTGGACTCAAGACGATAGTTACCGGATAAGGCGCAGCGGTCGGGCTGAACGGGGGGTTCGT
GCACACAGCCCAGCTTGGAGCGAACGACCTACACCGAACTGAGATACCTACAGCGTGAGCTATGAGAAAG
CGCCACGCTTCCCGAAGGGAGAAAGGCGGACAGGTATCCGGTAAGCGGCAGGGTCGGAACAGGAGAGCGC
ACGAGGGAGCTTCCAGGGGGAAACGCCTGGTATCTTTATAGTCCTGTCGGGTTTCGCCACCTCTGACTTG
AGCGTCGATTTTTGTGATGCTCGTCAGGGGGGCGGAGCCTATGGAAAAACGCCAGCAACGCGGCCTTTTT
ACGGTTCCTGGCCTTTTGCTGGCCTTTTGCTCACATGTTCTTTCCTGCGTTATCCCCTGATTCTGTGGAT
AACCGTATTACCGCCTTTGAGTGAGCTGATACCGCTCGCCGCAGCCGAACGACCGAGCGCAGCGAGTCAG
TGAGCGAGGAAGCGGAAGAGCGCCCAATACGCAAACCGCCTCTCCCCGCGCGTTGGCCGATTCATTAATG
CAGCTGGCACGACAGGTTTCCCGACTGGAAAGCGGGCAGTGAGCGCAACGCAATTAATACGCGTACCGCT
AGCCAGGAAGAGTTTGTAGAAACGCAAAAAGGCCATCCGTCAGGATGGCCTTCTGCTTAGTTTGATGCCT
GGCAGTTTATGGCGGGCGTCCTGCCCGCCACCCTCCGGGCCGTTGCTTCACAACGTTCAAATCCGCTCCC
GGCGGATTTGTCCTACTCAGGAGAGCGTTCACCGACAAACAACAGATAAAACGAAAGGCCCAGTCTTCCG
ACTGAGCCTTTCGTTTTATTTGATGCCTGGCAGTTCCCTACTCTCGCGTTAACGCTAGCATGGATGTTTT
CCCAGTCACGACGTTGTAAAACGACGGCCAGTCTTAAGCTCGGGCCC
Features (pLannotate 1.2.2; 10 found; start..end, strand, type, name):
      1..100     +  protein_bind   attL1: mutant version of attL; recombination site for the Gateway® LR reaction LR Clonase™
    106..1029    +  CDS            SLC25A47: S2547_HUMAN - Also known as C14orf68, HDMCP. Experimental evidence at transcript level: Swiss-Prot protein existence level 2. Uncoupling protein which may catalyze the physiological 'proton leak' in liver. Overexpression induces the dissipation of mitochondrial membrane potential. From Homo sapiens (Human).
   1034..1133    -  protein_bind   attL2: mutant version of attL; recombination site for the Gateway® LR reaction LR Clonase™
   1151..1169    -  promoter       T7 promoter: promoter for bacteriophage T7 RNA polymerase
   1303..2112    +  CDS            KanR: aminoglycoside phosphotransferase; aph(3')-Ia; confers resistance to kanamycin in bacteria or G418 (Geneticin®) in eukaryotes
   2259..2847    +  rep_origin     ori: high-copy-number ColE1/pMB1/pBR322/pUC origin of replication
   3030..3122    +  CDS            lacI (fragment): lac repressor; lacI; The lac repressor binds to the lac operator to inhibit transcription in E. coli. This inhibition can be relieved by adding lactose or isopropyl-β-D-thiogalactopyranoside (IPTG).
   3177..3204    -  terminator     rrnB T2 terminator: transcription terminator T2 from the E. coli rrnB gene
   3336..3379    +  terminator     rrnB T1 terminator: Escherichia coli rrnB; transcription terminator T1 from the E. coli rrnB gene
   3426..3462    -  CDS            lacZα (fragment): LacZα fragment of β-galactosidase; lacZ fragment
