[The description below was written by a language model from this plasmid's Addgene catalogue record and pLannotate feature annotations shown in this document.]
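Description:
pDONR221-SLC25A47_STOP is a Gateway entry clone built on the pDONR221 backbone, carrying a codon-optimized open reading frame for human SLC25A47 (also known as C14orf68 or HDMCP), a member of the mitochondrial SLC25 carrier family annotated as a putative liver uncoupling protein. The sequenced plasmid is about 3.5 kb. It is maintained in E. coli through a high-copy ColE1/pUC-type origin and selected with kanamycin via an aminoglycoside phosphotransferase (KanR) gene. Although the catalogue lists the vector type as mammalian expression, the feature table shows no eukaryotic promoter or polyadenylation signal. The plasmid is therefore a shuttle for the ORF rather than an expression construct in its own right.

The roughly 0.9 kb coding sequence sits between attL1 and attL2 sites, which allow directional transfer into any attR-containing destination vector by an LR Clonase reaction. That destination vector then supplies the promoter, tags and selection appropriate to the chosen host. Because this version retains a stop codon at the end of the ORF, it suits expression of the native, untagged protein or N-terminal fusions, whereas C-terminal fusions need the companion clone that lacks the stop codon. Other backbone elements include a T7 promoter just outside attL2, oriented back toward the insert, and rrnB T1 and T2 terminators upstream of attL1 that shield the insert from read-through transcription. Short lacI and lacZα fragments are also annotated and appear to be nonfunctional remnants. M13 forward and reverse priming sites flank the cassette for sequence verification. The clone belongs to a consortium-wide collection of solute carrier ORFs made for the systematic study of SLC transporters.
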