Addgene plasmid #161149: pDONR221-SLC25A47_STOP
Purpose: Gateway entry clone with codon-optimized ORF sequence for subcloning into custom expression vectors. Contains a STOP codon at the end of the codon-optimized ORF sequence.
Depositing lab: RESOLUTE Consortium & Giulio Superti-Furga. Depositing organization: CeMM Research Center for Molecular Medicine. Publication: The RESOLUTE consortium: unlocking SLC transporters for drug discovery. Superti-Furga G, Lackner D, Wiedmer T, Ingles-Prieto A, Barbosa B, Girardi E, Goldmann U, Gurtl B, Klavins K, Klimek C, Lindinger S, Lineiro-Retes E, Muller AC, Onstein S, Redinger G, Reil D, Sedlyarov V, Wolf G, Crawford M, Everley R, ... Steppan CM. Nat Rev Drug Discov. 2020 Jul;19(7):429-430. doi: 10.1038/d41573-020-00056-6. PubMed 32265506.
Backbone
  Vector backbone: pDONR221
  Backbone manufacturer: ThermoFisher Scientific
  Backbone size w/o insert (bp): 2550
  Vector type: Mammalian Expression
Growth in bacteria
  Bacterial resistance: Kanamycin, 50 μg/mL
  Growth temperature: 37°C
  Growth strain: NEB Stable
  Copy number: High Copy
Gene/Insert
  Gene/Insert name: SLC25A47 (alt name: C14orf68)
  Species: H. sapiens (human)
  Insert size (bp): 927
  Entrez Gene: SLC25A47 (a.k.a. HDMCP, C14orf68, HMFN1655)
  Cloning method: Gateway Cloning
  Sequencing primers: 5′ M13-fwd; 3′ M13-rev
Terms and licenses: Academic/Nonprofit Terms; Industry Terms
Depositor comments: This plasmid contains a STOP codon at the end of the codon-optimized ORF. For the version of this plasmid that does not contain a STOP codon, please see Addgene plasmid 131983 For more information on the full Resolute plasmid collection, please see www.addgene.org/depositor-collections/re-solute/. Please provide your feedback on this plasmid to the RESOLUTE consortium by filling out their RESOLUTE repository feedback form: https://forms.office.com/Pages/ResponsePage.aspx?id=0e05yklzmkS7rjFGQL4N7z4feCLQvEJAmVcOCM_u885UN1JJRko0Ukg4TVQwNTZLOUxPQVJWT1NHUCQlQCN0PWcu
How to cite: pDONR221-SLC25A47_STOP was a gift from RESOLUTE Consortium & Giulio Superti-Furga (Addgene plasmid # 161149 ; http://n2t.net/addgene:161149 ; RRID:Addgene_161149)
