>Addgene plasmid #161149 | pDONR221-SLC25A47_STOP | depositor partial sequence | sequence record 312233 | Codon-optimized ORF of SLC25A47
ATGGACTTCGTGGCAGGAGCAATCGGAGGCGTGTGCGGCGTGGCCGTGGGCTACCCCCTGGATACCGTGA
AGGTGAGGATCCAGACCGAGCCTAAGTATACAGGCATCTGGCACTGCGTGCGGGACACATACCACCGGGA
GAGAGTGTGGGGCTTCTATAGAGGACTGTCCCTGCCCGTGTGCACCGTGTCCCTGGTGAGCTCCGTGTCT
TTTGGCACATACCGCCACTGCCTGGCCCACATCTGTAGGCTGCGCTATGGCAACCCAGACGCCAAGCCCA
CCAAGGCCGATATCACACTGAGCGGATGTGCATCCGGACTGGTGAGGGTGTTTCTGACCTCTCCCACAGA
GGTGGCCAAGGTGCGCCTGCAGACCCAGACACAGGCCCAGAAGCAGCAGCGGAGACTGTCCGCCTCTGGA
CCTCTGGCAGTGCCACCTATGTGCCCAGTGCCACCAGCATGTCCTGAGCCAAAGTACAGGGGACCTCTGC
ACTGCCTGGCAACCGTGGCAAGAGAGGAGGGACTGTGCGGACTGTATAAGGGATCTAGCGCCCTGGTGCT
GAGGGACGGACACAGCTTCGCCACATACTTTCTGTCCTATGCCGTGCTGTGCGAGTGGCTGTCTCCTGCA
GGACACAGCAGACCAGATGTGCCTGGCGTGCTGGTGGCAGGAGGATGTGCAGGCGTGCTGGCCTGGGCCG
TGGCCACCCCAATGGACGTGATCAAGTCTAGGCTGCAGGCCGATGGACAGGGACAGAGGCGCTACAGGGG
ACTGCTGCACTGCATGGTGACAAGCGTGAGGGAGGAGGGACCACGCGTGCTGTTCAAGGGCCTGGTGCTG
AACTGCTGTCGGGCCTTCCCCGTGAATATGGTGGTGTTTGTGGCATATGAGGCCGTGCTGAGGCTGGCAA
GAGGCCTGCTGACCTAA
